Addgene plasmid #125239: pLV 4xSTAR-mTagBFP2-blast
Purpose: Fluorescent reporter for intestinal stem cells through ASCL2 transcriptional activity
Depositing lab: Hugo Snippert. Depositing organization: University Medical Centre Utrecht. Publication: Specific Labeling of Stem Cell Activity in Human Colorectal Organoids Using an ASCL2-Responsive Minigene. Oost KC, van Voorthuijsen L, Fumagalli A, Lindeboom RGH, Sprangers J, Omerzu M, Rodriguez-Colman MJ, Heinz MC, Verlaan-Klink I, Maurice MM, Burgering BMT, van Rheenen J, Vermeulen M, Snippert HJG. Cell Rep. 2018 Feb 6;22(6):1600-1614. doi: 10.1016/j.celrep.2018.01.033. PubMed 29425513.
Backbone
  Vector backbone: p156RRL-sinPPT-CMV-GFP-PRE/Nhe I
  Backbone size w/o insert (bp): 6256
  Total vector size (bp): 8384
  Vector type: Mammalian Expression, Lentiviral
  Selectable markers: Blasticidin
Growth in bacteria
  Bacterial resistance: Ampicillin, 100 μg/mL
  Growth temperature: 30°C
  Growth strain: NEB Stable
  Copy number: Unknown
Gene/Insert
  Gene/Insert name: stem cell Ascl2 reporter, 4 repeats (alt name: 4x STAR)
  Species: H. sapiens (human), Synthetic
  Insert size (bp): 350
  Tag / fusion protein: mTagBFP2 (codon optimized)
Terms and licenses: Academic/Nonprofit Terms; Industry Terms: Not Available to Industry
How to cite: pLV 4xSTAR-mTagBFP2-blast was a gift from Hugo Snippert (Addgene plasmid # 125239 ; http://n2t.net/addgene:125239 ; RRID:Addgene_125239)
