[The description below was written by a language model from this plasmid's Addgene catalogue record and pLannotate feature annotations shown in this document.]
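Description:
pLV 4xSTAR-mTagBFP2-blast is a third-generation-style, self-inactivating HIV-1 lentiviral reporter built on the p156RRL-sinPPT-CMV-GFP-PRE backbone, about 8.4 kb in total. In bacteria it is maintained through a high-copy ColE1/pUC origin with ampicillin resistance, and it also carries an f1 origin and leftover cloning-vector elements (lac promoter/operator, lacZα fragment, T3 and T7 promoters). The viral genome is transcribed from a chimeric RSV promoter fused to a truncated 5' LTR. It contains the Ψ packaging signal with a partial gag sequence, the RRE for Rev-dependent export, the cPPT/CTS, and a ΔU3 3' LTR followed by an SV40 polyadenylation signal and SV40 origin.

The payload is the "4x STAR" element, a roughly 350 bp synthetic/human minigene with four repeats of an ASCL2-responsive sequence. It is not annotated in the feature table but presumably occupies the unannotated gap between the cPPT and the start of the reporter coding sequence. It drives a codon-optimised mTagBFP2, a fast-maturing monomeric blue fluorescent protein. This is followed by an EMCV IRES and the blasticidin S deaminase gene, so reporter and selection marker appear to share one bicistronic transcript. If so, blasticidin resistance would depend on STAR activity, although the record does not comment on this. Downstream lies a hepatitis B virus post-transcriptional regulatory element, whose sequence also accounts for the HBV X and surface antigen annotations, and it serves to enhance transcript expression.

According to the record, the construct acts as a fluorescent reporter of intestinal stem cell identity by reading out ASCL2 transcriptional activity. The associated work applied it to labelling stem cell activity in human colorectal organoids.
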