Features (pLannotate 1.2.2; 28 found; start..end, strand, type, name):
      1..708     +  CDS            mTagBFP2: mTagBFP2 is a basic (constitutively fluorescent) blue fluorescent protein published in 2011, derived from Entacmaea quadricolor. It is reported to be a very rapidly-maturing monomer with very low acid sensitivity.
    747..767     +  CDS            HBsAg (S) (fragment): major/small (S) envelope protein of hepatitis B virus hepatitis B surface antigen
    885..1347    +  misc_feature   IRES: internal ribosome entry site (IRES) of the encephalomyocarditis virus (EMCV)
   1376..1774    +  CDS            BSD: blasticidin S deaminase; Aspergillus terreus BSD; confers resistance to blasticidin
   1861..2119    +  ncRNA          HBV PRE 1151-1410: Accession: RF02816 - Hepatitis B virus post-transcriptional regulatory element 1151-1410
   2085..2525    +  CDS            X: X_HBVD3 - Experimental evidence at protein level: Swiss-Prot protein existence level 1. Multifunctional protein that plays a role in silencing host antiviral defenses and promoting viral transcription. Does not seem to be essential for HBV infection. May be directly involved in development of cirrhosis and liver cancer (hepatocellular carcinoma). Most of cytosolic activities involve modulation of cytosolic calcium. The effect on apoptosis is controversial depending on the cell types in which the studies have been conducted. May induce apoptosis by localizing in mitochondria and causing loss of
   2547..2615    +  CDS            nef (fragment): NEF_HV1Z2 - Experimental evidence at protein level: Swiss-Prot protein existence level 1. Extracellular Nef protein targets CD4(+) T-lymphocytes for apoptosis by interacting with CXCR4 surface receptors. From Human immunodeficiency virus type 1 group M subtype D (isolate Z2/CDC-Z34) (HIV-1).
   2617..2850    +  LTR            3' LTR (ΔU3): self-inactivating 3' long terminal repeat (LTR) from HIV-1
   2922..3043    +  polyA_signal   SV40 poly(A) signal: SV40 polyadenylation signal
   3083..3218    +  rep_origin     SV40 ori: SV40 origin of replication
   3239..3257    -  promoter       T7 promoter: promoter for bacteriophage T7 RNA polymerase
   3265..3420    +  CDS            lacZα (fragment): LacZα fragment of β-galactosidase; lacZ fragment
   3425..3853    +  rep_origin     f1 ori (sequence partly withheld): f1 bacteriophage origin of replication; arrow indicates direction of (+) strand synthesis
   3906..4010    +  promoter       AmpR promoter: bla
   4011..4871    +  CDS            AmpR: β-lactamase; bla; confers resistance to ampicillin, carbenicillin, and related antibiotics
   5042..5630    +  rep_origin     ori: high-copy-number ColE1/pMB1/pBR322/pUC origin of replication
   5813..5905    +  CDS            lacI (fragment): lac repressor; lacI; The lac repressor binds to the lac operator to inhibit transcription in E. coli. This inhibition can be relieved by adding lactose or isopropyl-β-D-thiogalactopyranoside (IPTG).
   5918..5939    +  protein_bind   CAP binding site: CAP binding activates transcription in the presence of cAMP. E. coli catabolite activator protein
   5954..5984    +  promoter       lac promoter: promoter for the E. coli lac operon
   5992..6008    +  protein_bind   lac operator: The lac repressor binds to the lac operator to inhibit transcription in E. coli. This inhibition can be relieved by adding lactose or isopropyl-β-D-thiogalactopyranoside (IPTG). lac repressor encoded by lacI
   6053..6071    +  promoter       T3 promoter: promoter for bacteriophage T3 RNA polymerase
   6099..6325    +  promoter       RSV promoter: Rous sarcoma virus enhancer/promoter
   6326..6506    +  LTR            5' LTR (truncated): truncated 5' long terminal repeat (LTR) from HIV-1
   6553..6678    +  misc_feature   HIV-1 Ψ: packaging signal of human immunodeficiency virus type 1
   6662..7025    +  CDS            HIV-1 gag (fragment): gag protein from human immunodeficiency virus 1; gag
   7171..7404    +  misc_feature   RRE: The Rev response element (RRE) of HIV-1 allows for Rev-dependent mRNA export from the nucleus to the cytoplasm.
   7781..7881    +  CDS            Rev (fragment): human immunodeficiency virus 1 (HIV-1) Rev protein; rev; enhances nuclear export of unspliced and incompletely spliced viral mRNAs
   7895..8012    +  misc_feature   cPPT/CTS: central polypurine tract and central termination sequence of HIV-1
>Addgene plasmid #125239 | pLV 4xSTAR-mTagBFP2-blast | addgene full sequence | sequence record 312890 | Addgene NGS Result
ATGGTGTCTAAGGGCGAAGAACTGATCAAAGAAAATATGCATATGAAACTGTATATGGAAGGAACAGTGG
ATAATCACCATTTTAAATGTACCAGCGAAGGAGAGGGAAAACCTTATGAAGGAACACAGACAATGCGAAT
TAAAGTCGTGGAAGGAGGGCCCCTCCCTTTTGCCTTTGATATTCTGGCTACTTCCTTTCTCTATGGATCC
AAGACATTTATTAATCACACACAGGGAATTCCTGATTTTTTCAAACAGAGCTTTCCTGAAGGGTTTACCT
GGGAACGGGTGACAACCTATGAGGATGGCGGGGTGCTGACAGCTACACAGGATACATCCCTCCAGGATGG
GTGTCTCATTTATAATGTCAAAATTCGGGGCGTGAATTTTACCAGCAATGGACCCGTGATGCAGAAAAAG
ACCCTCGGATGGGAAGCCTTTACAGAAACGCTGTATCCTGCTGATGGAGGGCTGGAGGGGAGGAACGATA
TGGCCCTGAAACTCGTGGGAGGCAGCCATCTGATTGCAAATGCCAAAACAACCTATAGGAGCAAAAAGCC
TGCTAAGAATCTCAAAATGCCTGGAGTCTATTATGTGGATTACAGGCTGGAGAGGATTAAAGAAGCCAAC
AACGAAACATATGTCGAACAGCATGAAGTGGCAGTGGCCAGGTATTGTGATCTCCCCTCCAAGCTGGGCC
ATAAGCTTTCTAGACAGCGCTCACCGGTCGTTAACATTAAGCTAGCCTAGTGCCATTTGTTCAGTGGCCC
GGGAATTCCGCCCCTCTCCCCCCCTAACGTTACTGGCCGAAGCCGCTTGGAATAAGGCCGGTGTGCGTTT
GTCTATATGTTATTTTCCACCATATTGCCGTCTTTTGGCAATGTGAGGGCCCGGAAACCTGGCCCTGTCT
TCTTGACGAGCATTCCTAGGGGTCTTTCCCCTCTCGCCAAAGGAATGCAAGGTCTGTTGAATGTCGTGAA
GGAAGCAGTTCCTCTGGAAGCTTCTTGAAGACAAACAACGTCTGTAGCGACCCTTTGCAGGCAGCGGAAC
CCCCCACCTGGCGACAGGTGCCTCTGCGGCCAAAAGCCACGTGTATAAGATACACCTGCAAAGGCGGCAC
AACCCCAGTGCCACGTTGTGAGTTGGATAGTTGTGGAAAGAGTCAAATGGCTCTCCTCAAGCGTATTCAA
CAAGGGGCTGAAGGATGCCCAGAAGGTACCCCATTGTATGGGATCTGATCTGGGGCCTCGGTGCACATGC
TTTACATGTGTTTAGTCGAGGTTAAAAAAACGTCTAGGCCCCCCGAACCACGGGGACGTGGTTTTCCTTT
GAAAAACACGATGATAATATGGATATGGCCACAACGGTCGCCACCATGGCCAAGCCTTTGTCTCAAGAAG
AATCCACCCTCATTGAAAGAGCAACGGCTACAATCAACAGCATCCCCATCTCTGAAGACTACAGCGTCGC
CAGCGCAGCTCTCTCTAGCGACGGCCGCATCTTCACTGGTGTCAATGTATATCATTTTACTGGGGGACCT
TGTGCAGAACTCGTGGTGCTGGGCACTGCTGCTGCTGCGGCAGCTGGCAACCTGACTTGTATCGTCGCGA
TCGGAAATGAGAACAGGGGCATCTTGAGCCCCTGCGGACGGTGCCGACAGGTGCTTCTCGATCTGCATCC
TGGGATCAAAGCCATAGTGAAGGACAGTGATGGACAGCCGACGGCAGTTGGGATTCGTGAATTGCTGCCC
TCTGGTTATGTGTGGGAGGGCTAAATGCATGTATTCAATCTAAGCAGGCTTTCACTTTCTCGCCAACTTA
CAAGGCCTTTCTGTGTAAACAATACCTGAACCTTTACCCCGTTGCCCGGCAACGGCCAGGTCTGTGCCAA
GTGTTTGCTGACGCAACCCCCACTGGCTGGGGCTTGGTCATGGGCCATCAGCGCATGCGTGGAACCTTTT
CGGCTCCTCTGCCGATCCATACTGCGGAACTCCTAGCCGCTTGTTTTGCTCGCAGCAGGTCTGGAGCAAA
CATTATCGGGACTGATAACTCTGTTGTCCTATCCCGCAAATATACATCGTTTCCATGGCTGCTAGGCTGT
GCTGCCAACTGGATCCTGCGCGGGACGTCCTTTGTTTACGTCCCGTCGGCGCTGAATCCTGCGGACGACC
CTTCTCGGGGTCGCTTGGGACTCTCTCGTCCCCTTCTCCGTCTGCCGTTCCGACCGACCACGGGGCGCAC
CTCTCTTTACGCGGACTCCCCGTCTGTGCCTTCTCATCTGCCGGACCGTGTGCACTTCGCTTCACCTCTG
CACGTCGCATGGAGACCACCGTGAACGCCCACCAAATATTGCCCAAGGTCTTACATAAGAGGACTCTTGG
ACTCTCAGCAATGTCAACGACCGACCTTGAGGCATACTTCAAAGACTGTTTGTTTAAAGACTGGGAGGAG
TTGGGGGAGGAGATTAGGTTAAAGGTCTTTGTACTAGGAGGCTGTAGGCATAAATTGGTCTGCGCACCAG
CACCATGGCGCAATCACTAGAGCGGGGTACCTTTAAGACCAATGACTTACAAGGCAGCTGTAGATCTTAG
CCACTTTTTAAAAGAAAAGGGGGGACTGGAAGGGCTAATTCACTCCCAACGAAGACAAGATCTGCTTTTT
GCTTGTACTGGGTCTCTCTGGTTAGACCAGATCTGAGCCTGGGAGCTCTCTGGCTAACTAGGGAACCCAC
TGCTTAAGCCTCAATAAAGCTTGCCTTGAGTGCTTCAAGTAGTGTGTGCCCGTCTGTTGTGTGACTCTGG
TAACTAGAGATCCCTCAGACCCTTTTAGTCAGTGTGGAAAATCTCTAGCAGTAGTAGTTCATGTCATCTT
ATTATTCAGTATTTATAACTTGCAAAGAAATGAATATCAGAGAGTGAGAGGAACTTGTTTATTGCAGCTT
ATAATGGTTACAAATAAAGCAATAGCATCACAAATTTCACAAATAAAGCATTTTTTTCACTGCATTCTAG
TTGTGGTTTGTCCAAACTCATCAATGTATCTTATCATGTCTGGCTCTAGCTATCCCGCCCCTAACTCCGC
CCATCCCGCCCCTAACTCCGCCCAGTTCCGCCCATTCTCCGCCCCATGGCTGACTAATTTTTTTTATTTA
TGCAGAGGCCGAGGCCGCCTCGGCCTCTGAGCTATTCCAGAAGTAGTGAGGAGGCTTTTTTGGAGGCCTA
GGGACGTACCCAATTCGCCCTATAGTGAGTCGTATTACGCGCGCTCACTGGCCGTCGTTTTACAACGTCG
TGACTGGGAAAACCCTGGCGTTACCCAACTTAATCGCCTTGCAGCACATCCCCCTTTCGCCAGCTGGCGT
AATAGCGAAGAGGCCCGCACCGATCGCCCTTCCCAACAGTTGCGCAGCCTGAATGGCGAATGGG
[124 nt withheld, positions 3425-3548]
C
[91 nt withheld, positions 3550-3640]
A
[49 nt withheld, positions 3642-3690]
CCTTTGACGTTGGAGTCCACGTTCTTT
[37 nt withheld, positions 3718-3754]
ACCCTATCTCGGTCTATTCTTTTGATTTATAAGGGATTTTGCCGATTTCGGCCTATTGGTTAAAAAATGA
GCTGATTTAACAAAAATTTAACGCGAATTTTAACAAAATATTAACGCTTACAATTTAGGTGGCACTTTTC
GGGGAAATGTGCGCGGAACCCCTATTTGTTTATTTTTCTAAATACATTCAAATATGTATCCGCTCATGAG
ACAATAACCCTGATAAATGCTTCAATAATATTGAAAAAGGAAGAGTATGAGTATTCAACATTTCCGTGTC
GCCCTTATTCCCTTTTTTGCGGCATTTTGCCTTCCTGTTTTTGCTCACCCAGAAACGCTGGTGAAAGTAA
AAGATGCTGAAGATCAGTTGGGTGCACGAGTGGGTTACATCGAACTGGATCTCAACAGCGGTAAGATCCT
TGAGAGTTTTCGCCCCGAAGAACGTTTTCCAATGATGAGCACTTTTAAAGTTCTGCTATGTGGCGCGGTA
TTATCCCGTATTGACGCCGGGCAAGAGCAACTCGGTCGCCGCATACACTATTCTCAGAATGACTTGGTTG
AGTACTCACCAGTCACAGAAAAGCATCTTACGGATGGCATGACAGTAAGAGAATTATGCAGTGCTGCCAT
AACCATGAGTGATAACACTGCGGCCAACTTACTTCTGACAACGATCGGAGGACCGAAGGAGCTAACCGCT
TTTTTGCACAACATGGGGGATCATGTAACTCGCCTTGATCGTTGGGAACCGGAGCTGAATGAAGCCATAC
CAAACGACGAGCGTGACACCACGATGCCTGTAGCAATGGCAACAACGTTGCGCAAACTATTAACTGGCGA
ACTACTTACTCTAGCTTCCCGGCAACAATTAATAGACTGGATGGAGGCGGATAAAGTTGCAGGACCACTT
CTGCGCTCGGCCCTTCCGGCTGGCTGGTTTATTGCTGATAAATCTGGAGCCGGTGAGCGTGGGTCTCGCG
GTATCATTGCAGCACTGGGGCCAGATGGTAAGCCCTCCCGTATCGTAGTTATCTACACGACGGGGAGTCA
GGCAACTATGGATGAACGAAATAGACAGATCGCTGAGATAGGTGCCTCACTGATTAAGCATTGGTAACTG
TCAGACCAAGTTTACTCATATATACTTTAGATTGATTTAAAACTTCATTTTTAATTTAAAAGGATCTAGG
TGAAGATCCTTTTTGATAATCTCATGACCAAAATCCCTTAACGTGAGTTTTCGTTCCACTGAGCGTCAGA
CCCCGTAGAAAAGATCAAAGGATCTTCTTGAGATCCTTTTTTTCTGCGCGTAATCTGCTGCTTGCAAACA
AAAAAACCACCGCTACCAGCGGTGGTTTGTTTGCCGGATCAAGAGCTACCAACTCTTTTTCCGAAGGTAA
CTGGCTTCAGCAGAGCGCAGATACCAAATACTGTTCTTCTAGTGTAGCCGTAGTTAGGCCACCACTTCAA
GAACTCTGTAGCACCGCCTACATACCTCGCTCTGCTAATCCTGTTACCAGTGGCTGCTGCCAGTGGCGAT
AAGTCGTGTCTTACCGGGTTGGACTCAAGACGATAGTTACCGGATAAGGCGCAGCGGTCGGGCTGAACGG
GGGGTTCGTGCACACAGCCCAGCTTGGAGCGAACGACCTACACCGAACTGAGATACCTACAGCGTGAGCT
ATGAGAAAGCGCCACGCTTCCCGAAGGGAGAAAGGCGGACAGGTATCCGGTAAGCGGCAGGGTCGGAACA
GGAGAGCGCACGAGGGAGCTTCCAGGGGGAAACGCCTGGTATCTTTATAGTCCTGTCGGGTTTCGCCACC
TCTGACTTGAGCGTCGATTTTTGTGATGCTCGTCAGGGGGGCGGAGCCTATGGAAAAACGCCAGCAACGC
GGCCTTTTTACGGTTCCTGGCCTTTTGCTGGCCTTTTGCTCACATGTTCTTTCCTGCGTTATCCCCTGAT
TCTGTGGATAACCGTATTACCGCCTTTGAGTGAGCTGATACCGCTCGCCGCAGCCGAACGACCGAGCGCA
GCGAGTCAGTGAGCGAGGAAGCGGAAGAGCGCCCAATACGCAAACCGCCTCTCCCCGCGCGTTGGCCGAT
TCATTAATGCAGCTGGCACGACAGGTTTCCCGACTGGAAAGCGGGCAGTGAGCGCAACGCAATTAATGTG
AGTTAGCTCACTCATTAGGCACCCCAGGCTTTACACTTTATGCTTCCGGCTCGTATGTTGTGTGGAATTG
TGAGCGGATAACAATTTCACACAGGAAACAGCTATGACCATGATTACGCCAAGCGCGCAATTAACCCTCA
CTAAAGGGAACAAAAGCTGGAGCTGCAAGCTTAATGTAGTCTTATGCAATACTCTTGTAGTCTTGCAACA
TGGTAACGATGAGTTAGCAACATGCCTTACAAGGAGAGAAAAAGCACCGTGCATGCCGATTGGTGGAAGT
AAGGTGGTACGATCGTGCCTTATTAGGAAGGCAACAGACGGGTCTGACATGGATTGGACGAACCACTGAA
TTGCCGCATTGCAGAGATATTGTATTTAAGTGCCTAGCTCGATACATAAACGGGTCTCTCTGGTTAGACC
AGATCTGAGCCTGGGAGCTCTCTGGCTAACTAGGGAACCCACTGCTTAAGCCTCAATAAAGCTTGCCTTG
AGTGCTTCAAGTAGTGTGTGCCCGTCTGTTGTGTGACTCTGGTAACTAGAGATCCCTCAGACCCTTTTAG
TCAGTGTGGAAAATCTCTAGCAGTGGCGCCCGAACAGGGACTTGAAAGCGAAAGGGAAACCAGAGGAGCT
CTCTCGACGCAGGACTCGGCTTGCTGAAGCGCGCACGGCAAGAGGCGAGGGGCGGCGACTGGTGAGTACG
CCAAAAATTTTGACTAGCGGAGGCTAGAAGGAGAGAGATGGGTGCGAGAGCGTCAGTATTAAGCGGGGGA
GAATTAGATCGCGATGGGAAAAAATTCGGTTAAGGCCAGGGGGAAAGAAAAAATATAAATTAAAACATAT
AGTATGGGCAAGCAGGGAGCTAGAACGATTCGCAGTTAATCCTGGCCTGTTAGAAACATCAGAAGGCTGT
AGACAAATACTGGGACAGCTACAACCATCCCTTCAGACAGGATCAGAAGAACTTAGATCATTATATAATA
CAGTAGCAACCCTCTATTGTGTGCATCAAAGGATAGAGATAAAAGACACCAAGGAAGCTTTAGACAAGAT
AGAGGAAGAGCAAAACAAAAGTAAGACCACCGCACAGCAAGCGGCCGCTGATCTTCAGACCTGGAGGAGG
AGATATGAGGGACAATTGGAGAAGTGAATTATATAAATATAAAGTAGTAAAAATTGAACCATTAGGAGTA
GCACCCACCAAGGCAAAGAGAAGAGTGGTGCAGAGAGAAAAAAGAGCAGTGGGAATAGGAGCTTTGTTCC
TTGGGTTCTTGGGAGCAGCAGGAAGCACTATGGGCGCAGCGTCAATGACGCTGACGGTACAGGCCAGACA
ATTATTGTCTGGTATAGTGCAGCAGCAGAACAATTTGCTGAGGGCTATTGAGGCGCAACAGCATCTGTTG
CAACTCACAGTCTGGGGCATCAAGCAGCTCCAGGCAAGAATCCTGGCTGTGGAAAGATACCTAAAGGATC
AACAGCTCCTGGGGATTTGGGGTTGCTCTGGAAAACTCATTTGCACCACTGCTGTGCCTTGGAATGCTAG
TTGGAGTAATAAATCTCTGGAACAGATTTGGAATCACACGACCTGGATGGAGTGGGACAGAGAAATTAAC
AATTACACAAGCTTAATACACTCCTTAATTGAAGAATCGCAAAACCAGCAAGAAAAGAATGAACAAGAAT
TATTGGAATTAGATAAATGGGCAAGTTTGTGGAATTGGTTTAACATAACAAATTGGCTGTGGTATATAAA
ATTATTCATAATGATAGTAGGAGGCTTGGTAGGTTTAAGAATAGTTTTTGCTGTACTTTCTATAGTGAAT
AGAGTTAGGCAGGGATATTCACCATTATCGTTTCAGACCCACCTCCCAACCCCGAGGGGACCCGACAGGC
CCGAAGGAATAGAAGAAGAAGGTGGAGAGAGAGACAGAGACAGATCCATTCGATTAGTGAACGGATCTCG
ACGGTATCGGTTTTAAAAGAAAAGGGGGGATTGGGGGGTACAGTGCAGGGGAAAGAATAGTAGACATAAT
AGCAACAGACATACAAACTAAAGAATTACAAAAACAAATTACAAAAATTCAAAATTTTATCGATCGGTAC
CCCTAGGGTGAAAAGGCAGGTGCAAAGCAAATCCTATCCCAGCTTCTAGCTAGGTGAAAAGGCAGGTGCA
AAGCAAATCCTATCCCAGCTTCTAGCTAGGGTGAAAAGGCAGGTGCAAAGCAAATCCTATCCCAGCTTCT
AGCTAGGTGAAAAGGCAGGTGCAAAGCAAATCCTATCCCAGCTTCTAGCTAGCGGCGCGCCGGATCCGGA
GGGGACAAGTGGAGGGAAAGTGGGGCCGGGCGGGGGGTGCCTGGGAAGCCAGGCTGCGCTGACGTCACTG
GGCGCGCAATTCGGGCTGGAGCGCTTTAAAAAACGAGCGTGCAAGCAGAGAGGCTGCTCCACACCGCTCA
GGCCGCGACC
