>Addgene plasmid #125239 | pLV 4xSTAR-mTagBFP2-blast | depositor partial sequence | sequence record 307446 | entire insert: including STAR repeats up to BSD
GTGAAAAGGCAGGTGCAAAGCAAATCCTATCCCAGCTTCTAGCTAGGTGAAAAGGCAGGTGCAAAGCAAA
TCCTATCCCAGCTTCTAGCTAGGGTGAAAAGGCAGGTGCAAAGCAAATCCTATCCCAGCTTCTAGCTAGG
TGAAAAGGCAGGTGCAAAGCAAATCCTATCCCAGCTTCTAGCTAGCGGCGCGCCGGATCCGGAGGGGACA
AGTGGAGGGAAAGTGGGGCCGGGCGGGGGGTGCCTGGGAAGCCAGGCTGCGCTGACGTCACTGGGCGCGC
AATTCGGGCTGGAGCGCTTTAAAAAACGAGCGTGCAAGCAGAGAGGCTGCTCCACACCGCTCAGGCCGCG
ACCATGGTGTCTAAGGGCGAAGAACTGATCAAAGAAAATATGCATATGAAACTGTATATGGAAGGAACAG
TGGATAATCACCATTTTAAATGTACCAGCGAAGGAGAGGGAAAACCTTATGAAGGAACACAGACAATGCG
AATTAAAGTCGTGGAAGGAGGGCCCCTCCCTTTTGCCTTTGATATTCTGGCTACTTCCTTTCTCTATGGA
TCCAAGACATTTATTAATCACACACAGGGAATTCCTGATTTTTTCAAACAGAGCTTTCCTGAAGGGTTTA
CCTGGGAACGGGTGACAACCTATGAGGATGGCGGGGTGCTGACAGCTACACAGGATACATCCCTCCAGGA
TGGGTGTCTCATTTATAATGTCAAAATTCGGGGCGTGAATTTTACCAGCAATGGACCCGTGATGCAGAAA
AAGACCCTCGGATGGGAAGCCTTTACAGAAACGCTGTATCCTGCTGATGGAGGGCTGGAGGGGAGGAACG
ATATGGCCCTGAAACTCGTGGGAGGCAGCCATCTGATTGCAAATGCCAAAACAACCTATAGGAGCAAAAA
GCCTGCTAAGAATCTCAAAATGCCTGGAGTCTATTATGTGGATTACAGGCTGGAGAGGATTAAAGAAGCC
AACAACGAAACATATGTCGAACAGCATGAAGTGGCAGTGGCCAGGTATTGTGATCTCCCCTCCAAGCTGG
GCCATAAGCTTTCTAGACAGCGCTCACCGGTCGTTAACATTAAGCTAGCCTAGTGCCATTTGTTCAGTGG
CCCGGGAATTCCGCCCCTCTCCCCCCCTAACGTTACTGGCCGAAGCCGCTTGGAATAAGGCCGGTGTGCG
TTTGTCTATATGTTATTTTCCACCATATTGCCGTCTTTTGGCAATGTGAGGGCCCGGAAACCTGGCCCTG
TCTTCTTGACGAGCATTCCTAGGGGTCTTTCCCCTCTCGCCAAAGGAATGCAAGGTCTGTTGAATGTCGT
GAAGGAAGCAGTTCCTCTGGAAGCTTCTTGAAGACAAACAACGTCTGTAGCGACCCTTTGCAGGCAGCGG
AACCCCCCACCTGGCGACAGGTGCCTCTGCGGCCAAAAGCCACGTGTATAAGATACACCTGCAAAGGCGG
CACAACCCCAGTGCCACGTTGTGAGTTGGATAGTTGTGGAAAGAGTCAAATGGCTCTCCTCAAGCGTATT
CAACAAGGGGCTGAAGGATGCCCAGAAGGTACCCCATTGTATGGGATCTGATCTGGGGCCTCGGTGCACA
TGCTTTACATGTGTTTAGTCGAGGTTAAAAAAACGTCTAGGCCCCCCGAACCACGGGGACGTGGTTTTCC
TTTGAAAAACACGATGATAATATGGATATGGCCACAACGGTCGCCACCATGGCCAAGCCTTTGTCTCAAG
AAGAATCCACCCTCATTGAAAGAGCAACGGCTACAATCAACAGCATCCCCATCTCTGAAGACTACAGCGT
CGCCAGCGCAGCTCTCTCTAGCGACGGCCGCATCTTCACTGGTGTCAATGTATATCATTTTACTGGGGGA
CCTTGTGCAGAACTCGTGGTGCTGGGCACTGCTGCTGCTGCGGCAGCTGGCAACCTGACTTGTATCGTCG
CGATCGGAAATGAGAACAGGGGCATCTTGAGCCCCTGCGGACGGTGCCGACAGGTGCTTCTCGATCTGCA
TCCTGGGATCAAAGCCATAGTGAAGGACAGTGATGGACAGCCGACGGCAGTTGGGATTCGTGAATTGCTG
CCCTCTGGTTATGTGTGGGAGGGCTAA
